>Addgene plasmid #235744 | pYO524 | addgene full sequence | sequence record 472445 | Addgene NGS Result
CTG
[124 nt withheld, positions 4-127]
C
[91 nt withheld, positions 129-219]
A
[49 nt withheld, positions 221-269]
CCTTTGACGTTGGAGTCCACGTTCTTT
[37 nt withheld, positions 297-333]
ACCCTATCTCGGTCTATTCTTTTGATTTATAAGGGATTTTGCCGATTTCGGCCTATTGGTTAAAAAATGA
GCTGATTTAACAAAAATTTAACGCGAATTTTAACAAAATATTAACGCTTACAATTTCCATTCGCCATTCA
GGCTGCGCAACTGTTGGGAAGGGCGATCGGTGCGGGCCTCTTCGCTATTACGCCAGCTGGCGAAAGGGGG
ATGTGCTGCAAGGCGATTAAGTTGGGTAACGCCAGGGTTTTCCCAGTCACGACGTTGTAAAACGACGGCC
AGTGAGCGCGCGTAATACGACTCACTATAGGGCGAATTGGAGCTCGGCCAGCGACATGGAGGCCCAGAAT
ACCCTCCTTGACAGTCTTGACGTGCGCAGCTCAGGGGCATGATGTGACTGTCGCCCGTACATTTAGCCCA
TACATCCCCATGTATAATCATTTGCATCCATACATTTTGATGGCCGCACGGCGCGAAGCAAAAATTACGG
CTCCTCGCTGCAGACCTGCGAGCAGGGAAACGCTCCCCTCACAGACGCGTTGAATTGTCCCCACGCCGCG
CCCCTGTAGAGAAATATAAAAGGTTAGGATTTGCCACTGAGGTTCTTCTTTCATATACTTCCTTTTAAAA
TCTTGCTAGGATACAGTTCTCACATCACATCCGAACATAAACAACCATGGGTAAGGAAAAGACTCACGTT
TCGAGGCCGCGATTAAATTCCAACATGGATGCTGATTTATATGGGTATAAATGGGCTCGCGATAATGTCG
GGCAATCAGGTGCGACAATCTATCGATTGTATGGGAAGCCCGATGCGCCAGAGTTGTTTCTGAAACATGG
CAAAGGTAGCGTTGCCAATGATGTTACAGATGAGATGGTCAGACTAAACTGGCTGACGGAATTTATGCCT
CTTCCGACCATCAAGCATTTTATCCGTACTCCTGATGATGCATGGTTACTCACCACTGCGATCCCCGGCA
AAACAGCATTCCAGGTATTAGAAGAATATCCTGATTCAGGTGAAAATATTGTTGATGCGCTGGCAGTGTT
CCTGCGCCGGTTGCATTCGATTCCTGTTTGTAATTGTCCTTTTAACAGCGATCGCGTATTTCGTCTCGCT
CAGGCGCAATCACGAATGAATAACGGTTTGGTTGATGCGAGTGATTTTGATGACGAGCGTAATGGCTGGC
CTGTTGAACAAGTCTGGAAAGAAATGCATAAGCTTTTGCCATTCTCACCGGATTCAGTCGTCACTCATGG
TGATTTCTCACTTGATAACCTTATTTTTGACGAGGGGAAATTAATAGGTTGTATTGATGTTGGACGAGTC
GGAATCGCAGACCGATACCAGGATCTTGCCATCCTATGGAACTGCCTCGGTGAGTTTTCTCCTTCATTAC
AGAAACGGCTTTTTCAAAAATATGGTATTGATAATCCTGATATGAATAAATTGCAGTTTCATTTGATGCT
CGATGAGTTTTTCTAATCAGTACTGACAATAAAAAGATTCTTGTTTTCAAGAACTTGTCATTTGTATAGT
TTTTTTATATTGTAGTTGTTCTATTTTAATCAAATGTTAGCGTGATTTATATTTTTTTTCGCCTCGACAT
CATCTGCCCAGATGCGAAGTTAAGTGCGCAGAAAGTAATATCATGCGTCAATCGTATGTGAATGCTGGTC
GCTATACTGCTGTCGATTCGATACTAACGCCGCGGCCGCGGATCTTTGCAAAGATCCAAAAAAAGCATGC
GTACGGATTAGAAGCCGCCGAGCGGGTGACAGCCCTCCGAAGGAAGACTCTCCTCCGTGCGTCCTCGTCT
TCACCGGTCGCGTTCCTGAAACGCAGATGTGCCTCGCGCCGCACTGCTCCGAACAATAAAGATTCTACAA
TACTAGCTTTTATGGTTATGAAGAGGAAAATTGGCAGTAACCTGGCCCCACAAACCTCAAATGAACGAAT
CAAATTAACAACCAGATATCTCGACTGAAAAAAAAGGTTTAAACCAGTTCCCTGAAATTATTCCCCTACT
TGACTAATAAGTATATAAAGACGGTAGGTATTGATTGTAATTCTGTAAATCTATTTCTTAAACTTCTTGA
ATTCTACTTTTATAGTTAGTCTTTTTTTTAGTTTTAAAACACCAAGAACTTAGTTTCGAATAAACACACA
TAAATAAACCATGGGCTCTGTTATTCTTGCTAGTGCAGGATATGACCACACGATTAGGTTCTGGGAGGCT
TTGACCGGGGTTTGCTCGCGCACAATTCAGCATGCGGACTCACAAGTGAATCGATTAGAGATCACTTCCG
ATAAGAAGTATCTGGCTGCAGCTGGGCACTTGCATGTGAGACTATACGATATTAGATCGAATAATCCAAA
TCCAGTTTCGTCGTTCGAGGGTCACAAGGGTAACGTGACTTCGATTGCGTTTCAACAGGAGAATCGATGG
ATGGTATCATCGAGCGAGGACGGGACCATCAAGGTATGGGACGTGCGGTCACCTTCTGTGCAGAGGAATT
ACAAGCATAACGCTCCTGTGAATGAGGTGGCGATTCATCCTAATCAGGGGGAGCTGATTTCGTGCGACCA
GGACGGGAATATTAGGATCTGGGACCTTGGGGAGAATCAGTGCACAAACCAGCTGACCCCCGAGGACAAT
ACCCCATTGCAGTCATTGTCTGTTGCGAGCGACGGATCGATGTTGGTTGCAGGGAATAACAAGGGGAATT
GCTATGTGTGGCGTATGCCACATCATACGGATGCATCTACTTTAGAACCGGTGACGAAGTTCAAATCGCA
CACCAAGTATATTACAAGAGTGCTTCTTTCAGCGGACGTGAAAAATTTAGCCACATGTTCTGCGGATCAC
ACAGCAAGGGTGTGGAATATAGAGGATAACTACCAGTTAGAAACCACTTTGGATGGACATCAAAGATGGG
TCTGGGACTGTGCGTTTTCCGCTGACAGTGCCTACTTAGTCACTGCTTGTTCCGACCACTATGTACGGTT
GTGGGACCTTTCCACCAGCGAGATTGTAAGGCAATATGGAGGGCATCACAAGGGCGCCGTTTGCGTTGCG
TTAAATGATGTTTGAGTCGACTTTGTTCCCACTGTACTTTTAGCTCGTACAAAATACAATATACTTTTCA
TTTCTCCGTAAACAACATGTTTTCCCATGTAATATCCTTTTCTATTTTTCGTTCCGTTACCAACTTTACA
CATACTTTATATAGCTATTCACTTCTATACACTAAAAAACTAAGACAATTTTAATTTTGCTGCCTGCCAT
ATTTCAATTTGTTATAAATTCCTATAATTTATCCTATTAGTAGCTAAAAAAAGATGAATGTGAATCGAAT
CCTAAGAGAATTCCCCTCGAAGATCGATCTGGCGGCCCGGATCCGGATCTTTGCAAAGATCCAAAAAAAG
CATGCGTACGGATTAGAAGCCGCCGAGCGGGTGACAGCCCTCCGAAGGAAGACTCTCCTCCGTGCGTCCT
CGTCTTCACCGGTCGCGTTCCTGAAACGCAGATGTGCCTCGCGCCGCACTGCTCCGAACAATAAAGATTC
TACAATACTAGCTTTTATGGTTATGAAGAGGAAAATTGGCAGTAACCTGGCCCCACAAACCTCAAATGAA
CGAATCAAATTAACAACCAGATATCTCGACTGAAAAAAAAGGTTTAAACCAGTTCCCTGAAATTATTCCC
CTACTTGACTAATAAGTATATAAAGACGGTAGGTATTGATTGTAATTCTGTAAATCTATTTCTTAAACTT
CTTGAATTCTACTTTTATAGTTAGTCTTTTTTTTAGTTTTAAAACACCAAGAACTTAGTTTCGAATAAAC
ACACATAATAAACCTGGGCTCGAGATGAAGCTACTGTCTTCTATCGAACAAGCATGCGATATTTGCCGAC
TTAAAAAGCTCAAGTGCTCCAAAGAAAAACCGAAGTGCGCCAAGTGTCTGAAGAACAACTGGGAGTGTCG
CTACTCTCCCAAAACCAAAAGGTCTCCGCTGACTAGGGCACATCTGACAGAAGTGGAATCAAGGCTAGAA
AGACTGGAACAGCTATTTCTACTGATTTTTCCTAGGTCGAGCGCCCCCCCGACCGATGTCAGCCTGGGGG
ACGAGCTCCACTTAGACGGCGAGGACGTGGCGATGGCGCATGCCGACGCGCTAGACGATTTCGATCTGGA
CATGTTGGGGGACGGGGATTCCCCGGGTCCGGGATTTACCCCCCACGACTCCGCCCCCTACGGCGCTCTG
GATATGGCCGACTTCGAGTTTGAGCAGATGTTTACCGATGCCCTTGGAATTGACGAGTACGGTGGGTAAT
CTAGTAATGAATCGTAGATACTGAAAAACCCCGCAAGTTCACTTCAACTGTGCATCGTGCACCATCTCAA
TTTCTTTCATTTATACATCGTTTTGCCTTCTTTTATGTAACTATACTCCTCTAAGTTTCAATCTTGGCCA
TGTAACCTCTGATCTATAGAATTTTTTAAATGACTAGAATTAATGCCCATCTTTTTTTTGGACCTAAATT
CTTCATGAAAATATATTACGAGGGCTTATTCAGAAGCTTCGCTCATATAACGAAAAAAAAGGGTTTGGAT
CGAACGTAATTGAGATTGATTAGTTAATACTCAAAATAAAACAGCTCCTACCACCAGTGTAAAGTAGAAC
GTTAATAGAGCAGGTACCCAGCTTTTGTTCCCTTTAGTGAGGGTTAATTGCGCGCTTGGCGTAATCATGG
TCATAGCTGTTTCCTGTGTGAAATTGTTATCCGCTCACAATTCCACACAACATACGAGCCGGAAGCATAA
AGTGTAAAGCCTGGGGTGCCTAATGAGTGAGCTAACTCACATTAATTGCGTTGCGCTCACTGCCCGCTTT
CCAGTCGGGAAACCTGTCGTGCCAGCTGCATTAATGAATCGGCCAACGCGCGGGGAGAGGCGGTTTGCGT
ATTGGGCGCTCTTCCGCTTCCTCGCTCACTGACTCGCTGCGCTCGGTCGTTCGGCTGCGGCGAGCGGTAT
CAGCTCACTCAAAGGCGGTAATACGGTTATCCACAGAATCAGGGGATAACGCAGGAAAGAACATGTGAGC
AAAAGGCCAGCAAAAGGCCAGGAACCGTAAAAAGGCCGCGTTGCTGGCGTTTTTCCATAGGCTCCGCCCC
CCTGACGAGCATCACAAAAATCGACGCTCAAGTCAGAGGTGGCGAAACCCGACAGGACTATAAAGATACC
AGGCGTTTCCCCCTGGAAGCTCCCTCGTGCGCTCTCCTGTTCCGACCCTGCCGCTTACCGGATACCTGTC
CGCCTTTCTCCCTTCGGGAAGCGTGGCGCTTTCTCATAGCTCACGCTGTAGGTATCTCAGTTCGGTGTAG
GTCGTTCGCTCCAAGCTGGGCTGTGTGCACGAACCCCCCGTTCAGCCCGACCGCTGCGCCTTATCCGGTA
ACTATCGTCTTGAGTCCAACCCGGTAAGACACGACTTATCGCCACTGGCAGCAGCCACTGGTAACAGGAT
TAGCAGAGCGAGGTATGTAGGCGGTGCTACAGAGTTCTTGAAGTGGTGGCCTAACTACGGCTACACTAGA
AGAACAGTATTTGGTATCTGCGCTCTGCTGAAGCCAGTTACCTTCGGAAAAAGAGTTGGTAGCTCTTGAT
CCGGCAAACAAACCACCGCTGGTAGCGGTGGTTTTTTTGTTTGCAAGCAGCAGATTACGCGCAGAAAAAA
AGGATCTCAAGAAGATCCTTTGATCTTTTCTACGGGGTCTGACGCTCAGTGGAACGAAAACTCACGTTAA
GGGATTTTGGTCATGAGATTATCAAAAAGGATCTTCACCTAGATCCTTTTAAATTAAAAATGAAGTTTTA
AATCAATCTAAAGTATATATGAGTAAACTTGGTCTGACAGTTACCAATGCTTAATCAGTGAGGCACCTAT
CTCAGCGATCTGTCTATTTCGTTCATCCATAGTTGCCTGACTCCCCGTCGTGTAGATAACTACGATACGG
GAGGGCTTACCATCTGGCCCCAGTGCTGCAATGATACCGCGAGACCCACGCTCACCGGCTCCAGATTTAT
CAGCAATAAACCAGCCAGCCGGAAGGGCCGAGCGCAGAAGTGGTCCTGCAACTTTATCCGCCTCCATCCA
GTCTATTAATTGTTGCCGGGAAGCTAGAGTAAGTAGTTCGCCAGTTAATAGTTTGCGCAACGTTGTTGCC
ATTGCTACAGGCATCGTGGTGTCACGCTCGTCGTTTGGTATGGCTTCATTCAGCTCCGGTTCCCAACGAT
CAAGGCGAGTTACATGATCCCCCATGTTGTGCAAAAAAGCGGTTAGCTCCTTCGGTCCTCCGATCGTTGT
CAGAAGTAAGTTGGCCGCAGTGTTATCACTCATGGTTATGGCAGCACTGCATAATTCTCTTACTGTCATG
CCATCCGTAAGATGCTTTTCTGTGACTGGTGAGTACTCAACCAAGTCATTCTGAGAATAGTGTATGCGGC
GACCGAGTTGCTCTTGCCCGGCGTCAATACGGGATAATACCGCGCCACATAGCAGAACTTTAAAAGTGCT
CATCATTGGAAAACGTTCTTCGGGGCGAAAACTCTCAAGGATCTTACCGCTGTTGAGATCCAGTTCGATG
TAACCCACTCGTGCACCCAACTGATCTTCAGCATCTTTTACTTTCACCAGCGTTTCTGGGTGAGCAAAAA
CAGGAAGGCAAAATGCCGCAAAAAAGGGAATAAGGGCGACACGGAAATGTTGAATACTCATACTCTTCCT
TTTTCAATATTATTGAAGCATTTATCAGGGTTATTGTCTCATGAGCGGATACATATTTGAATGTATTTAG
AAAAATAAACAAATAGGGGTTCCGCGCACATTTCCCCGAAAAGTGCCAC
Features (pLannotate 1.2.2; 19 found; start..end, strand, type, name):
      4..432     +  rep_origin     f1 ori (sequence partly withheld): f1 bacteriophage origin of replication; arrow indicates direction of (+) strand synthesis
    463..618     -  CDS            lacZα (fragment): LacZα fragment of β-galactosidase; lacZ fragment
    626..644     +  promoter       T7 promoter: promoter for bacteriophage T7 RNA polymerase
    666..2022    +  gene           kanMX: yeast selectable marker conferring kanamycin resistance (Wach et al., 1994)
   2087..2204    +  protein_bind   UAS: upstream activating sequence mediating Gal4-dependent induction Gal4
   2318..2512    +  promoter       GAP promoter (fragment): S. cerevisiae TDH3; promoter for glyceraldehyde-3-phosphate dehydrogenase
   2520..3425    +  CDS            LST8: LST8_YEAST - Experimental evidence at protein level: Swiss-Prot protein existence level 1. Essential component of both TORC1 and TORC2. TORC1 regulates multiple cellular processes to control cell growth in response to environmental signals. Nutrient limitation and environmental stress signals cause inactivation of TORC1. Active TORC1 positively controls ribosome biogenesis via control of rRNA, ribosomal protein and tRNA gene expression, and rRNA processing. TORC1 positively controls protein biosynthesis by regulation of mRNA stability, translation initiation factor activity, and high-affinity
   3772..3889    +  protein_bind   UAS: upstream activating sequence mediating Gal4-dependent induction Gal4
   4003..4191    +  promoter       GAP promoter (fragment): S. cerevisiae TDH3; promoter for glyceraldehyde-3-phosphate dehydrogenase
   4208..4426    +  CDS            GAL4 DNA binding domain (fragment): DNA binding domain of the GAL4 transcriptional activator; Saccharomyces cerevisiae GAL4 (truncated)
   4436..4669    +  CDS            VP16 AD: transcriptional activation domain of herpes simplex virus protein VP16 (Triezenberg et al., 1988; Cousens et al., 1989); UL48
   5054..5072    -  promoter       T3 promoter: promoter for bacteriophage T3 RNA polymerase
   5117..5133    -  protein_bind   lac operator: The lac repressor binds to the lac operator to inhibit transcription in E. coli. This inhibition can be relieved by adding lactose or isopropyl-β-D-thiogalactopyranoside (IPTG). lac repressor encoded by lacI
   5141..5171    -  promoter       lac promoter: promoter for the E. coli lac operon
   5186..5207    -  protein_bind   CAP binding site: CAP binding activates transcription in the presence of cAMP. E. coli catabolite activator protein
   5220..5312    -  CDS            lacI (fragment): lac repressor; lacI; The lac repressor binds to the lac operator to inhibit transcription in E. coli. This inhibition can be relieved by adding lactose or isopropyl-β-D-thiogalactopyranoside (IPTG).
   5495..6083    -  rep_origin     ori: high-copy-number ColE1/pMB1/pBR322/pUC origin of replication
   6254..7114    -  CDS            AmpR: β-lactamase; bla; confers resistance to ampicillin, carbenicillin, and related antibiotics
   7115..7219    -  promoter       AmpR promoter: bla
