[The description below was written by a language model from this plasmid's Addgene catalogue record and pLannotate feature annotations shown in this document.]
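Description:
pYO524 is a yeast expression plasmid built on a pBluescript II KS(-) backbone and designed to integrate an expression cassette for Lst8 from Kluyveromyces marxianus (KmLst8) into the K. marxianus genome. In E. coli it is maintained as a high-copy plasmid through the ColE1/pUC-type origin and selected with ampicillin via the AmpR (β-lactamase) gene. The backbone also retains the f1 phage origin, the interrupted lacZα/lac promoter region, and the flanking T7 and T3 promoters typical of pBluescript. No yeast replication origin is annotated, which fits the stated integrative use. The kanMX cassette provides the yeast selectable marker, normally used for G418 selection of transformants.

The payload sits between the T7 and T3 promoters and consists of kanMX followed by two similarly organised expression units. In the first, a Gal4-responsive UAS is placed upstream of a fragment of the GAP (TDH3-type) promoter driving the LST8 open reading frame. The annotation tool matched this reading frame to S. cerevisiae Lst8, but the catalogue identifies it as the K. marxianus gene. Lst8 is an essential component of both TORC1 and TORC2. The second unit uses the same UAS–GAP promoter arrangement to drive a fusion of the Gal4 DNA-binding domain with the VP16 activation domain. This layout suggests a self-amplifying design in which the synthetic Gal4-VP16 activator binds the UAS elements to boost both its own transcription and that of KmLST8, although the record does not say so explicitly. No affinity tags, terminators or genomic homology arms are annotated, and the integration locus is not stated. The construct is intended for producing KmLst8 protein in K. marxianus, and it was deposited in connection with structural work on Tor.
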