Addgene plasmid #235744: pYO524
Purpose: Protein expression of KmLst8 by integrating KmLST8 into the K. marxianus genome
Depositing lab: Roger Williams. Depositing organization: MRC Laboratory of Molecular Biology. Publication: Tor forms a dimer through an N-terminal helical solenoid with a complex topology. Baretic D, Berndt A, Ohashi Y, Johnson CM, Williams RL. Nat Commun. 2016 Apr 13;7:11016. doi: 10.1038/ncomms11016. PubMed 27072897.
Backbone
  Vector backbone: pBluescuript II (KS-)
  Vector type: Yeast Expression
Growth in bacteria
  Bacterial resistance: Ampicillin, 100 μg/mL
  Growth temperature: 37°C
  Growth strain: DH5alpha
  Copy number: High Copy
Gene/Insert
  Gene/Insert name: KmLST8
  Species: K. marxianus
  Cloning method: Restriction Enzyme; 5′ cloning site Unknown (unknown if destroyed)
Terms and licenses: Academic/Nonprofit Terms; Industry Terms: Not Available to Industry
How to cite: pYO524 was a gift from Roger Williams (Addgene plasmid # 235744 ; http://n2t.net/addgene:235744 ; RRID:Addgene_235744)
